>Addgene plasmid #78007 | PRPS2 gRNA (BRDN0001146576) | addgene full sequence | sequence record 188822 | Addgene Assembled Sequence
CCCGGGTGCAAAGATGGATAAAGTTTTAAACAGAGAGGAATCTTTGCAGCTAATGGACCTTCTAGGTCTT
GAAAGGAGTGGGAATTGGCTCCGGTGCCCGTCAGTGGGCAGAGCGCACATCGCCCACAGTCCCCGAGAAG
TTGGGGGGAGGGGTCGGCAATTGATCCGGTGCCTAGAGAAGGTGGCGCGGGGTAAACTGGGAAAGTGATG
TCGTGTACTGGCTCCGCCTTTTTCCCGAGGGTGGGGGAGAACCGTATATAAGTGCAGTAGTCGCCGTGAA
CGTTCTTTTTCGCAACGGGTTTGCCGCCAGAACACAGGTAAGTGCCGTGTGTGGTTCCCGCGGGCCTGGC
CTCTTTACGGGTTATGGCCCTTGCGTGCCTTGAATTACTTCCACCTGGCTGCAGTACGTGATTCTTGATC
CCGAGCTTCGGGTTGGAAGTGGGTGGGAGAGTTCGAGGCCTTGCGCTTAAGGAGCCCCTTCGCCTCGTGC
TTGAGTTGAGGCCTGGCCTGGGCGCTGGGGCCGCCGCGTGCGAATCTGGTGGCACCTTCGCGCCTGTCTC
GCTGCTTTCGATAAGTCTCTAGCCATTTAAAATTTTTGATGACCTGCTGCGACGCTTTTTTTCTGGCAAG
ATAGTCTTGTAAATGCGGGCCAAGATCTGCACACTGGTATTTCGGTTTTTGGGGCCGCGGGCGGCGACGG
GGCCCGTGCGTCCCAGCGCACATGTTCGGCGAGGCGGGGCCTGCGAGCGCGGCCACCGAGAATCGGACGG
GGGTAGTCTCAAGCTGGCCGGCCTGCTCTGGTGCCTGGCCTCGCGCCGCCGTGTATCGCCCCGCCCTGGG
CGGCAAGGCTGGCCCGGTCGGCACCAGTTGCGTGAGCGGAAAGATGGCCGCTTCCCGGCCCTGCTGCAGG
GAGCTCAAAATGGAGGACGCGGCGCTCGGGAGAGCGGGCGGGTGAGTCACCCACACAAAGGAAAAGGGCC
TTTCCGTCCTCAGCCGTCGCTTCATGTGACTCCACGGAGTACCGGGCGCCGTCCAGGCACCTCGATTAGT
TCTCGAGCTTTTGGAGTACGTCGTCTTTAGGTTGGGGGGAGGGGTTTTATGCGATGGAGTTTCCCCACAC
TGAGTGGGTGGAGACTGAAGTTAGGCCAGCTTGGCACTTGATGTAATTCTCCTTGGAATTTGCCCTTTTT
GAGTTTGGATCTTGGTTCATTCTCAAGCCTCAGACAGTGGTTCAAAGTTTTTTTCTTCCATTTCAGGTGT
CGTGACGTACGGCCACCATGACCGAGTACAAGCCCACGGTGCGCCTCGCCACCCGCGACGACGTCCCCAG
GGCCGTACGCACCCTCGCCGCCGCGTTCGCCGACTACCCCGCCACGCGCCACACCGTCGATCCGGACCGC
CACATCGAGCGGGTCACCGAGCTGCAAGAACTCTTCCTCACGCGCGTCGGGCTCGACATCGGCAAGGTGT
GGGTCGCGGACGACGGCGCCGCCGTGGCGGTCTGGACCACGCCGGAGAGCGTCGAAGCGGGGGCGGTGTT
CGCCGAGATCGGCCCGCGCATGGCCGAGTTGAGCGGTTCCCGGCTGGCCGCGCAGCAACAGATGGAAGGC
CTCCTGGCGCCGCACCGGCCCAAGGAGCCCGCGTGGTTCCTGGCCACCGTCGGAGTCTCGCCCGACCACC
AGGGCAAGGGTCTGGGCAGCGCCGTCGTGCTCCCCGGAGTGGAGGCGGCCGAGCGCGCCGGGGTGCCCGC
CTTCCTGGAGACCTCCGCGCCCCGCAACCTCCCCTTCTACGAGCGGCTCGGCTTCACCGTCACCGCCGAC
GTCGAGGTGCCCGAAGGACCGCGCACCTGGTGCATGACCCGCAAGCCCGGTGCCTGAACGCGTTAAGTCG
ACAATCAACCTCTGGATTACAAAATTTGTGAAAGATTGACTGGTATTCTTAACTATGTTGCTCCTTTTAC
GCTATGTGGATACGCTGCTTTAATGCCTTTGTATCATGCTATTGCTTCCCGTATGGCTTTCATTTTCTCC
TCCTTGTATAAATCCTGGTTGCTGTCTCTTTATGAGGAGTTGTGGCCCGTTGTCAGGCAACGTGGCGTGG
TGTGCACTGTGTTTGCTGACGCAACCCCCACTGGTTGGGGCATTGCCACCACCTGTCAGCTCCTTTCCGG
GACTTTCGCTTTCCCCCTCCCTATTGCCACGGCGGAACTCATCGCCGCCTGCCTTGCCCGCTGCTGGACA
GGGGCTCGGCTGTTGGGCACTGACAATTCCGTGGTGTTGTCGGGGAAATCATCGTCCTTTCCTTGGCTGC
TCGCCTGTGTTGCCACCTGGATTCTGCGCGGGACGTCCTTCTGCTACGTCCCTTCGGCCCTCAATCCAGC
GGACCTTCCTTCCCGCGGCCTGCTGCCGGCTCTGCGGCCTCTTCCGCGTCTTCGCCTTCGCCCTCAGACG
AGTCGGATCTCCCTTTGGGCCGCCTCCCCGCGTCGACTTTAAGACCAATGACTTACAAGGCAGCTGTAGA
TCTTAGCCACTTTTTAAAAGAAAAGGGGGGACTGGAAGGGCTAATTCACTCCCAACGAAGACAAGATCTG
CTTTTTGCTTGTACTGGGTCTCTCTGGTTAGACCAGATCTGAGCCTGGGAGCTCTCTGGCTAACTAGGGA
ACCCACTGCTTAAGCCTCAATAAAGCTTGCCTTGAGTGCTTCAAGTAGTGTGTGCCCGTCTGTTGTGTGA
CTCTGGTAACTAGAGATCCCTCAGACCCTTTTAGTCAGTGTGGAAAATCTCTAGCAGTACGTATAGTAGT
TCATGTCATCTTATTATTCAGTATTTATAACTTGCAAAGAAATGAATATCAGAGAGTGAGAGGAACTTGT
TTATTGCAGCTTATAATGGTTACAAATAAAGCAATAGCATCACAAATTTCACAAATAAAGCATTTTTTTC
ACTGCATTCTAGTTGTGGTTTGTCCAAACTCATCAATGTATCTTATCATGTCTGGCTCTAGCTATCCCGC
CCCTAACTCCGCCCATCCCGCCCCTAACTCCGCCCAGTTCCGCCCATTCTCCGCCCCATGGCTGACTAAT
TTTTTTTATTTATGCAGAGGCCGAGGCCGCCTCGGCCTCTGAGCTATTCCAGAAGTAGTGAGGAGGCTTT
TTTGGAGGCCTAGGGACGTACCCAATTCGCCCTATAGTGAGTCGTATTACGCGCGCTCACTGGCCGTCGT
TTTACAACGTCGTGACTGGGAAAACCCTGGCGTTACCCAACTTAATCGCCTTGCAGCACATCCCCCTTTC
GCCAGCTGGCGTAATAGCGAAGAGGCCCGCACCGATCGCCCTTCCCAACAGTTGCGCAGCCTGAATGGCG
AATGGG
[124 nt withheld, positions 3367-3490]
C
[91 nt withheld, positions 3492-3582]
A
[49 nt withheld, positions 3584-3632]
CCTTTGACGTTGGAGTCCACGTTCTTT
[37 nt withheld, positions 3660-3696]
ACCCTATCTCGGTCTATTCTTTTGATTTATAAGGGATTTTGCCGATTTCGGCCTATTGGTTAAAAAATGA
GCTGATTTAACAAAAATTTAACGCGAATTTTAACAAAATATTAACGCTTACAATTTAGGTGGCACTTTTC
GGGGAAATGTGCGCGGAACCCCTATTTGTTTATTTTTCTAAATACATTCAAATATGTATCCGCTCATGAG
ACAATAACCCTGATAAATGCTTCAATAATATTGAAAAAGGAAGAGTATGAGTATTCAACATTTCCGTGTC
GCCCTTATTCCCTTTTTTGCGGCATTTTGCCTTCCTGTTTTTGCTCACCCAGAAACGCTGGTGAAAGTAA
AAGATGCTGAAGATCAGTTGGGTGCACGAGTGGGTTACATCGAACTGGATCTCAACAGCGGTAAGATCCT
TGAGAGTTTTCGCCCCGAAGAACGTTTTCCAATGATGAGCACTTTTAAAGTTCTGCTATGTGGCGCGGTA
TTATCCCGTATTGACGCCGGGCAAGAGCAACTCGGTCGCCGCATACACTATTCTCAGAATGACTTGGTTG
AGTACTCACCAGTCACAGAAAAGCATCTTACGGATGGCATGACAGTAAGAGAATTATGCAGTGCTGCCAT
AACCATGAGTGATAACACTGCGGCCAACTTACTTCTGACAACGATCGGAGGACCGAAGGAGCTAACCGCT
TTTTTGCACAACATGGGGGATCATGTAACTCGCCTTGATCGTTGGGAACCGGAGCTGAATGAAGCCATAC
CAAACGACGAGCGTGACACCACGATGCCTGTAGCAATGGCAACAACGTTGCGCAAACTATTAACTGGCGA
ACTACTTACTCTAGCTTCCCGGCAACAATTAATAGACTGGATGGAGGCGGATAAAGTTGCAGGACCACTT
CTGCGCTCGGCCCTTCCGGCTGGCTGGTTTATTGCTGATAAATCTGGAGCCGGTGAGCGTGGGTCTCGCG
GTATCATTGCAGCACTGGGGCCAGATGGTAAGCCCTCCCGTATCGTAGTTATCTACACGACGGGGAGTCA
GGCAACTATGGATGAACGAAATAGACAGATCGCTGAGATAGGTGCCTCACTGATTAAGCATTGGTAACTG
TCAGACCAAGTTTACTCATATATACTTTAGATTGATTTAAAACTTCATTTTTAATTTAAAAGGATCTAGG
TGAAGATCCTTTTTGATAATCTCATGACCAAAATCCCTTAACGTGAGTTTTCGTTCCACTGAGCGTCAGA
CCCCGTAGAAAAGATCAAAGGATCTTCTTGAGATCCTTTTTTTCTGCGCGTAATCTGCTGCTTGCAAACA
AAAAAACCACCGCTACCAGCGGTGGTTTGTTTGCCGGATCAAGAGCTACCAACTCTTTTTCCGAAGGTAA
CTGGCTTCAGCAGAGCGCAGATACCAAATACTGTTCTTCTAGTGTAGCCGTAGTTAGGCCACCACTTCAA
GAACTCTGTAGCACCGCCTACATACCTCGCTCTGCTAATCCTGTTACCAGTGGCTGCTGCCAGTGGCGAT
AAGTCGTGTCTTACCGGGTTGGACTCAAGACGATAGTTACCGGATAAGGCGCAGCGGTCGGGCTGAACGG
GGGGTTCGTGCACACAGCCCAGCTTGGAGCGAACGACCTACACCGAACTGAGATACCTACAGCGTGAGCT
ATGAGAAAGCGCCACGCTTCCCGAAGGGAGAAAGGCGGACAGGTATCCGGTAAGCGGCAGGGTCGGAACA
GGAGAGCGCACGAGGGAGCTTCCAGGGGGAAACGCCTGGTATCTTTATAGTCCTGTCGGGTTTCGCCACC
TCTGACTTGAGCGTCGATTTTTGTGATGCTCGTCAGGGGGGCGGAGCCTATGGAAAAACGCCAGCAACGC
GGCCTTTTTACGGTTCCTGGCCTTTTGCTGGCCTTTTGCTCACATGTTCTTTCCTGCGTTATCCCCTGAT
TCTGTGGATAACCGTATTACCGCCTTTGAGTGAGCTGATACCGCTCGCCGCAGCCGAACGACCGAGCGCA
GCGAGTCAGTGAGCGAGGAAGCGGAAGAGCGCCCAATACGCAAACCGCCTCTCCCCGCGCGTTGGCCGAT
TCATTAATGCAGCTGGCACGACAGGTTTCCCGACTGGAAAGCGGGCAGTGAGCGCAACGCAATTAATGTG
AGTTAGCTCACTCATTAGGCACCCCAGGCTTTACACTTTATGCTTCCGGCTCGTATGTTGTGTGGAATTG
TGAGCGGATAACAATTTCACACAGGAAACAGCTATGACCATGATTACGCCAAGCGCGCAATTAACCCTCA
CTAAAGGGAACAAAAGCTGGAGCTGCAAGCTTAATGTAGTCTTATGCAATACTCTTGTAGTCTTGCAACA
TGGTAACGATGAGTTAGCAACATGCCTTACAAGGAGAGAAAAAGCACCGTGCATGCCGATTGGTGGAAGT
AAGGTGGTACGATCGTGCCTTATTAGGAAGGCAACAGACGGGTCTGACATGGATTGGACGAACCACTGAA
TTGCCGCATTGCAGAGATATTGTATTTAAGTGCCTAGCTCGATACATAAACGGGTCTCTCTGGTTAGACC
AGATCTGAGCCTGGGAGCTCTCTGGCTAACTAGGGAACCCACTGCTTAAGCCTCAATAAAGCTTGCCTTG
AGTGCTTCAAGTAGTGTGTGCCCGTCTGTTGTGTGACTCTGGTAACTAGAGATCCCTCAGACCCTTTTAG
TCAGTGTGGAAAATCTCTAGCAGTGGCGCCCGAACAGGGACTTGAAAGCGAAAGGGAAACCAGAGGAGCT
CTCTCGACGCAGGACTCGGCTTGCTGAAGCGCGCACGGCAAGAGGCGAGGGGCGGCGACTGGTGAGTACG
CCAAAAATTTTGACTAGCGGAGGCTAGAAGGAGAGAGATGGGTGCGAGAGCGTCAGTATTAAGCGGGGGA
GAATTAGATCGCGATGGGAAAAAATTCGGTTAAGGCCAGGGGGAAAGAAAAAATATAAATTAAAACATAT
AGTATGGGCAAGCAGGGAGCTAGAACGATTCGCAGTTAATCCTGGCCTGTTAGAAACATCAGAAGGCTGT
AGACAAATACTGGGACAGCTACAACCATCCCTTCAGACAGGATCAGAAGAACTTAGATCATTATATAATA
CAGTAGCAACCCTCTATTGTGTGCATCAAAGGATAGAGATAAAAGACACCAAGGAAGCTTTAGACAAGAT
AGAGGAAGAGCAAAACAAAAGTAAGACCACCGCACAGCAAGCGGCCGCTGATCTTCAGACCTGGAGGAGG
AGATATGAGGGACAATTGGAGAAGTGAATTATATAAATATAAAGTAGTAAAAATTGAACCATTAGGAGTA
GCACCCACCAAGGCAAAGAGAAGAGTGGTGCAGAGAGAAAAAAGAGCAGTGGGAATAGGAGCTTTGTTCC
TTGGGTTCTTGGGAGCAGCAGGAAGCACTATGGGCGCAGCGTCAATGACGCTGACGGTACAGGCCAGACA
ATTATTGTCTGGTATAGTGCAGCAGCAGAACAATTTGCTGAGGGCTATTGAGGCGCAACAGCATCTGTTG
CAACTCACAGTCTGGGGCATCAAGCAGCTCCAGGCAAGAATCCTGGCTGTGGAAAGATACCTAAAGGATC
AACAGCTCCTGGGGATTTGGGGTTGCTCTGGAAAACTCATTTGCACCACTGCTGTGCCTTGGAATGCTAG
TTGGAGTAATAAATCTCTGGAACAGATTTGGAATCACACGACCTGGATGGAGTGGGACAGAGAAATTAAC
AATTACACAAGCTTAATACACTCCTTAATTGAAGAATCGCAAAACCAGCAAGAAAAGAATGAACAAGAAT
TATTGGAATTAGATAAATGGGCAAGTTTGTGGAATTGGTTTAACATAACAAATTGGCTGTGGTATATAAA
ATTATTCATAATGATAGTAGGAGGCTTGGTAGGTTTAAGAATAGTTTTTGCTGTACTTTCTATAGTGAAT
AGAGTTAGGCAGGGATATTCACCATTATCGTTTCAGACCCACCTCCCAACCCCGAGGGGACCCAGAGAGG
GCCTATTTCCCATGATTCCTTCATATTTGCATATACGATACAAGGCTGTTAGAGAGATAATTAGAATTAA
TTTGACTGTAAACACAAAGATATTAGTACAAAATACGTGACGTAGAAAGTAATAATTTCTTGGGTAGTTT
GCAGTTTTAAAATTATGTTTTAAAATGGACTATCATATGCTTACCGTAACTTGAAAGTATTTCGATTTCT
TGGCTTTATATATCTTGTGGAAAGGACGAAACACCGGAGATTGGTGAAAGCGTGAGGTTTTAGAGCTAGA
AATAGCAAGTTAAAATAAGGCTAGTCCGTTATCAACTTGAAAAAGTGGCACCGAGTCGGTGCTTTTTTAA
GCTTGGCGTAACTAGATCTTGAGACAAATGGCAGTATTCATCCACAATTTTAAAAGAAAAGGGGGGATTG
GGGGGTACAGTGCAGGGGAAAGAATAGTAGACATAATAGCAACAGACATACAAACTAAAGAATTACAAAA
ACAAATTACAAAAATTCAAAATTTTCGGGTTTATTACAGGGACAGCAGAGATCCACTTTGGCGCCGGCTC
GAGGGGG
Features (pLannotate 1.2.2; 29 found; start..end, strand, type, name):
     14..80      +  CDS            small t antigen (fragment): SV40 (simian virus 40) small t antigen
    106..317     +  promoter       EF-1α core promoter: core promoter for human elongation factor EF-1α
    318..1256    +  intron         EF-1α intron A: intron upstream of the start codon of human EF-1α
   1278..1877    +  CDS            PuroR (fragment): puromycin N-acetyltransferase; pac from Streptomyces; confers resistance to puromycin
   1893..2481    +  misc_feature   WPRE: woodchuck hepatitis virus posttranscriptional regulatory element
   2532..2551    +  misc_feature   cPPT/CTS (fragment): central polypurine tract and central termination sequence of HIV-1
   2553..2786    +  LTR            3' LTR (ΔU3): self-inactivating 3' long terminal repeat (LTR) from HIV-1
   2864..2985    +  polyA_signal   SV40 poly(A) signal: SV40 polyadenylation signal
   3025..3160    +  rep_origin     SV40 ori: SV40 origin of replication
   3181..3199    -  promoter       T7 promoter: promoter for bacteriophage T7 RNA polymerase
   3207..3362    +  CDS            lacZα (fragment): LacZα fragment of β-galactosidase; lacZ fragment
   3367..3795    +  rep_origin     f1 ori (sequence partly withheld): f1 bacteriophage origin of replication; arrow indicates direction of (+) strand synthesis
   3848..3952    +  promoter       AmpR promoter: bla
   3953..4813    +  CDS            AmpR: β-lactamase; bla; confers resistance to ampicillin, carbenicillin, and related antibiotics
   4984..5572    +  rep_origin     ori: high-copy-number ColE1/pMB1/pBR322/pUC origin of replication
   5755..5847    +  CDS            lacI (fragment): lac repressor; lacI; The lac repressor binds to the lac operator to inhibit transcription in E. coli. This inhibition can be relieved by adding lactose or isopropyl-β-D-thiogalactopyranoside (IPTG).
   5860..5881    +  protein_bind   CAP binding site: CAP binding activates transcription in the presence of cAMP. E. coli catabolite activator protein
   5896..5926    +  promoter       lac promoter: promoter for the E. coli lac operon
   5934..5950    +  protein_bind   lac operator: The lac repressor binds to the lac operator to inhibit transcription in E. coli. This inhibition can be relieved by adding lactose or isopropyl-β-D-thiogalactopyranoside (IPTG). lac repressor encoded by lacI
   5995..6013    +  promoter       T3 promoter: promoter for bacteriophage T3 RNA polymerase
   6041..6267    +  promoter       RSV promoter: Rous sarcoma virus enhancer/promoter
   6268..6448    +  LTR            5' LTR (truncated): truncated 5' long terminal repeat (LTR) from HIV-1
   6495..6620    +  misc_feature   HIV-1 Ψ: packaging signal of human immunodeficiency virus type 1
   6604..6967    +  CDS            HIV-1 gag (fragment): gag protein from human immunodeficiency virus 1; gag
   7113..7346    +  misc_feature   RRE: The Rev response element (RRE) of HIV-1 allows for Rev-dependent mRNA export from the nucleus to the cytoplasm.
   7723..7749    +  CDS            Rev (fragment): human immunodeficiency virus 1 (HIV-1) Rev protein; rev; enhances nuclear export of unspliced and incompletely spliced viral mRNAs
   7753..7993    +  promoter       U6 promoter: RNA polymerase III promoter for human U6 snRNA
   8023..8098    +  misc_RNA       gRNA scaffold: guide RNA scaffold for the Streptococcus pyogenes CRISPR/Cas9 system
   8154..8271    +  misc_feature   cPPT/CTS: central polypurine tract and central termination sequence of HIV-1
