[The description below was written by a language model from this plasmid's Addgene catalogue record and pLannotate feature annotations shown in this document.]
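Description:
PRPS2 gRNA (BRDN0001146576) is a third-generation lentiviral CRISPR guide plasmid built on the lentiGuide-Puro backbone, carrying a single guide RNA directed against human PRPS2 (also known as PRSII). According to the depositor, the guide was designed against two PRPS2 reference transcripts and belongs to a human kinome gRNA collection. In bacteria the roughly 8.3 kb plasmid is maintained at high copy through a ColE1/pUC-type origin and selected with ampicillin via β-lactamase. An f1 origin, an SV40 origin and leftover lac and T7/T3 promoter elements from the cloning backbone are also annotated.

The lentiviral transfer cassette begins with an RSV promoter fused to a truncated HIV-1 5' LTR, which makes genomic RNA production Tat-independent. It continues with the Ψ packaging signal, a partial gag region and the Rev response element. It ends in a ΔU3 self-inactivating 3' LTR followed by an SV40 polyadenylation signal. Between these elements, a human U6 RNA polymerase III promoter drives the PRPS2 spacer joined to the Streptococcus pyogenes Cas9 guide scaffold. A cPPT/CTS element, which aids nuclear import of the viral genome, follows the guide cassette. Downstream of that, an EF-1α promoter with its first intron expresses puromycin N-acetyltransferase so that transduced mammalian cells can be selected. A WPRE follows to enhance transcript expression.

The plasmid does not encode Cas9. It is meant to be packaged into lentivirus and used in cells that already express Cas9 or together with a separate Cas9 vector, typically to disrupt PRPS2.
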