Addgene plasmid #78007: PRPS2 gRNA (BRDN0001146576)
Purpose: 3rd generation lentiviral gRNA plasmid targeting human PRPS2
Depositing lab: John Doench & David Root. Depositing organization: Broad Institute. Publication: Optimized sgRNA design to maximize activity and minimize off-target effects of CRISPR-Cas9. Doench JG, Fusi N, Sullender M, Hegde M, Vaimberg EW, Donovan KF, Smith I, Tothova Z, Wilen C, Orchard R, Virgin HW, Listgarten J, Root DE. Nat Biotechnol. 2016 Jan 18. doi: 10.1038/nbt.3437. PubMed 26780180.
Backbone
  Vector backbone: lentiGuide-Puro
  Backbone manufacturer: Zhang Lab (Addgene plasmid # 52963)
  Vector type: Mammalian Expression, Lentiviral, CRISPR
  Selectable markers: Puromycin
Growth in bacteria
  Bacterial resistance: Ampicillin, 100 μg/mL
  Growth temperature: 37°C
  Growth strain: DH5alpha
  Copy number: High Copy
Gene/Insert
  Gene/Insert name: PRPS2 (alt names: PRPS2; NM_001039091.2)
  gRNA/shRNA sequence: GAGATTGGTGAAAGCGTGAG
  Species: H. sapiens (human)
  Entrez Gene: PRPS2 (a.k.a. PRSII)
  Promoter: hU6
  Cloning method: Unknown
  Sequencing primers: 5′ U6-F; 3′ pS2-R
Terms and licenses: Academic/Nonprofit Terms; Industry Terms: Not Available to Industry
Depositor comments: The gRNA was designed to target the following Genbank reference sequence(s): NM_001039091.2,NM_002765.4. Note that this plasmid does NOT contain Cas9. It should be used in conjunction with lentiCas9-Blast (Addgene #52962) or otherwise with cell lines already expressing Cas9. Browse the full kinome gRNA library at http://www.addgene.org/pooled-library/broadgpp-human-kinome/ or visit http://www.broadinstitute.org/rnai/public/ for detailed protocols and information.
How to cite: PRPS2 gRNA (BRDN0001146576) was a gift from John Doench & David Root (Addgene plasmid # 78007 ; http://n2t.net/addgene:78007 ; RRID:Addgene_78007)
