>Addgene plasmid #78007 | PRPS2 gRNA (BRDN0001146576) | depositor partial sequence | sequence record 145466 | Target Sequence
GAGATTGGTGAAAGCGTGAG
