>Addgene plasmid #78007 | PRPS2 gRNA (BRDN0001146576) | addgene partial sequence | sequence record 188821 | hU6-F
ACGTAGAAAGTAATAATTTCTTGGGTAGTTTGCAGTTTTAAAATTATGTTTTAAAATGGACTATCATATG
CTTACCGTAACTTGAAAGTATTTCGATTTCTTGGCTTTATATATCTTGTGGAAAGGACGAAACACCGGAG
ATTGGTGAAAGCGTGAGGTTTTAGAGCTAGAAATAGCAAGTTAAAATAAGGCTAGTCCGTTATCAACTTG
AAAAAGTGGCACCGAGTCGGTGCTTTTTTAAGCTTGGCGTAACTAGATCTTGAGACAAATGGCAGTATTC
ATCCACAATTTTAAAAGAAAAGGGGGGATTGGGGGGTACAGTGCAGGGGAAAGAATAGTAGACATAATAG
CAACAGACATACAAACTAAAGAATTACAAAAACAAATTACAAAAATTCAAAATTTTCGGGTTTATTACAG
GGACAGCAGAGATCCACTTTGGCGCCGGCTCGAGGGGGCCCGGGTGCAAAGATGGATAAAGTTTTAAACA
GAGAGGAATCTTTGCAGCTAATGGACCTTCTAGGTCTTGAAAGGAGTGGGAATTGGCTCCGGTGCCCGTC
AGTGGGCAGA
